Addgene plasmid #167963: pBN216
Purpose: express E. coli E69 (O9a:K30) Wzc with Y713E, Y715E, Y717E, Y718E
Depositing lab: James Naismith. Depositing organization: University of Oxford. Publication: The molecular basis of regulation of bacterial capsule assembly by Wzc. Yang Y, Liu J, Clarke BR, Seidel L, Bolla JR, Ward PN, Zhang P, Robinson CV, Whitfield C, Naismith JH. Nat Commun. 2021 Jul 16;12(1):4349. doi: 10.1038/s41467-021-24652-1. PubMed 34272394.
Backbone
  Vector backbone: pBAD24
  Backbone size w/o insert (bp): 4542
  Total vector size (bp): 6698
  Vector type: Bacterial Expression
Growth in bacteria
  Bacterial resistance: Ampicillin, 100 μg/mL
  Growth temperature: 37°C
  Growth strain: DH5alpha
  Copy number: Unknown
Gene/Insert
  Gene/Insert name: E. coli E69 (O9a:K30) Wzc with Y713E, Y715E, Y717E, Y718E
  Species: Escherichia coli
  Insert size (bp): 2184
  Mutation: Y713E, Y715E, Y717E, Y718E
  Promoter: araBAD
  Tag / fusion protein: hexa-histidine tag (C terminal on insert)
  Cloning method: Gibson Cloning
  Sequencing primers: 5′ pBADF; 3′ pBADR
Terms and licenses: Academic/Nonprofit Terms; Industry Terms: Not Available to Industry
How to cite: pBN216 was a gift from James Naismith (Addgene plasmid # 167963 ; http://n2t.net/addgene:167963 ; RRID:Addgene_167963)
