[The description below was written by a language model from this plasmid's Addgene catalogue record and pLannotate feature annotations shown in this document.]
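Description:
pBN216 is a bacterial expression plasmid built on the pBAD24 backbone, about 6.7 kb in total, for arabinose-controlled production of a mutant form of Wzc from Escherichia coli E69 (serotype O9a:K30). It is maintained in E. coli through a ColE1/pMB1-type origin and selected with ampicillin via the β-lactamase gene and its own promoter. An M13 phage origin is also present, along with non-functional pBR322 remnants (fragments of bom, rop, the tetracycline resistance gene and its promoter) that are carried over from the backbone's ancestry.

The insert of roughly 2.2 kb sits directly downstream of the araBAD promoter, and the divergently transcribed araC gene supplies the regulator that represses the promoter in the absence of L-arabinose and activates it when the sugar is added. The automated annotation labels the open reading frame by its closest Swiss-Prot match, a Klebsiella pneumoniae homologue, but the catalogue entry identifies it as E. coli Wzc. The coding sequence carries four substitutions, Y713E, Y715E, Y717E and Y718E, and ends in a C-terminal hexahistidine tag (detected as a partial His-tag feature) suitable for metal-affinity purification. Transcription is terminated by the rrnB T1 and T2 terminators, preceded by the 5S rRNA segment typical of pBAD vectors.

Replacing tyrosines with glutamate is a common way to mimic phosphorylation, although the record does not state this rationale explicitly. The associated work concerns how Wzc regulates bacterial capsule assembly, so the plasmid is suited to producing and purifying this variant for structural, biochemical or functional comparison with other Wzc forms.
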