Features (pLannotate 1.2.2; 16 found; start..end, strand, type, name):
      1..285     +  promoter       araBAD promoter: araBAD; promoter of the L-arabinose operon of E. coli; the araC regulatory gene is transcribed in the opposite direction (Guzman et al., 1995)
    320..2437    +  CDS            YC06_KLEPN: Experimental evidence at protein level: Swiss-Prot protein existence level 1. From Klebsiella pneumoniae.
   2483..2500    +  CDS            9xHis (fragment): 9xHis affinity tag
   2504..2521    +  misc_feature   MCS (fragment): pUC18/19 multiple cloning site
   2605..2720    +  ncRNA          5S rRNA: Accession: RF00001 - 5S ribosomal RNA
   2724..2810    +  terminator     rrnB T1 terminator: Escherichia coli rrnB; transcription terminator T1 from the E. coli rrnB gene
   2902..2929    +  terminator     rrnB T2 terminator: transcription terminator T2 from the E. coli rrnB gene
   2948..3039    +  promoter       AmpR promoter: bla
   3040..3900    +  CDS            AmpR: β-lactamase; bla; confers resistance to ampicillin, carbenicillin, and related antibiotics
   3942..4322    +  rep_origin     M13 ori (sequence partly withheld): M13 bacteriophage origin of replication; arrow indicates direction of (+) strand synthesis
   4508..5096    +  rep_origin     ori: high-copy-number ColE1/pMB1/pBR322/pUC origin of replication
   5282..5333    -  misc_feature   bom (fragment): basis of mobility region from pBR322
   5449..5488    -  CDS            rop (fragment): Rop protein, which maintains plasmids at low copy number; rop
   5489..5674    -  CDS            TcR (fragment): tetracycline efflux protein; tet; confers resistance to tetracycline
   5684..5702    +  promoter       tet promoter (fragment): E. coli promoter for tetracycline efflux protein gene
   5792..6670    -  CDS            araC: L-arabinose regulatory protein; araC
>Addgene plasmid #167963 | pBN216 | addgene full sequence | sequence record 344805 | Addgene NGS Result
AAGAAACCAATTGTCCATATTGCATCAGACATTGCCGTCACTGCGTCTTTTACTGGCTCTTCTCGCTAAC
CAAACCGGTAACCCCGCTTATTAAAAGCATTCTGTAACAAAGCGGGACCAAAGCCATGACAAAAACGCGT
AACAAAAGTGTCTATAATCACGGCAGAAAAGTCCACATTGATTATTTGCACGGCGTCACACTTTGCTATG
CCATAGCATTTTTATCCATAAGATTAGCGGATCCTACCTGACGCTTTTTATCGCAACTCTCTACTGTTTC
TCCATACCCGTTTTTTTGGGCTAGCAGGAGGAATTCACCATGACTTCAGTCACATCTAAGCAATCAACGA
TACTAGGATCTGATGAAATAGATTTAGGTCGCGTTATCGGTGAGCTAATTGATCATCGTAAGCTTATTAT
ATCTATAACATCGGTTTTTACCTTATTTGCAATACTCTATGCATTATTAGCGACTCCTATCTATGAGACG
GATGCGCTAATTCAAATAGAGCAGAAGCAAGGTAATGCTATACTAAGCAGTCTAAGTCAGGTTTTACCTG
ATGGCCAACCCCAATCTGCACCTGAAACAGCTTTGCTACAATCTCGAATGATTCTTGGCAAAACTATAGA
TGATTTAAACCTTCAGATTCAAATTGAACAAAAATATTTTCCTGTTATTGGCCGTGGGTTAGCAAGATTA
ATGGGAGAAAAACCAGGTAATATTGATATTACTCGGTTATATTTGCCTGATAGTGACGATATTAGTAATA
ATACTCCTAGTATAATATTAACAGTAAAAGATAAAGAAAATTATTCGATCAATAGCGATGGTATTCAACT
CAATGGGGTTGTAGGGACGTTATTAAATGAAAAAGGGATATCATTACTGGTTAACGAAATCGATGCTAAA
CCTGGAGATCAATTTGTTATTACACAGTTGCCTCGATTAAAGGCCATTTCTGATCTTTTAAAAAGTTTTA
GCGTTGCTGATTTGGGTAAAGATACGGGAATGTTAACGTTGACTCTTACTGGAGATAACCCAAAAAGAAT
ATCTCATATTTTGGACAGTATCAGTCAGAACTATCTTGCACAGAACATTGCTAGACAAGCTGCGCAGGAT
GCTAAAAGTCTCGAGTTTTTAAATCAACAATTACCCAAAGTTCGTGCCGAATTAGATTCTGCGGAAGACA
AGTTAAATGCTTATCGTAAGCAAAAAGACTCTGTTGACTTGAATATGGAAGCTAAATCAGTACTTGATCA
AATAGTTAACGTTGATAATCAACTAAATGAATTAACCTTCCGTGAGGCAGAAGTTTCACAGCTATATACT
AAGGAACATCCTACTTATAAGGCGTTAATGGAAAAACGGCAAACACTTCAAGAAGAAAAATCTAAACTTA
ATAAGCGCGTTAGTAGTATGCCCTCGACCCAGCAGGAGGTTCTGCGATTAAGTCGAGATGTTGAATCTGG
TCGTGCTGTATATTTGCAATTGCTAAATCGGCAACAAGAATTAAACATTGCCAAATCAAGTGCTATTGGC
AACGTTAGAATTATTGATAATGCTGTAACAGATCCTAATCCTGTAAGACCAAAGAAGACTATCATAATTG
TAATAGGTGTTGTTTTAGGGCTAATCGTTTCGGTTGTACTGGTATTGTTCCAAGTGTTTCTACGCCGTGG
TATCGAATCCCCAGAGCAACTCGAAGAAATCGGAATAAACGTGTATGCAAGTATTCCAATATCTGAATGG
CTTACAAAAAATGCTCGTCAGTCAGGGAAAGTCAGAAAAAATCAGTCAGACACATTGCTTGCTGTTGGTA
ATCCTGCCGATTTAGCTGTTGAGGCCATTCGTGGTTTACGCACAAGTTTGCATTTTGCAATGATGGAAGC
AAAAAATAATGTCCTAATGATATCGGGTGCTAGTCCAAGCGCAGGTAAAACTTTTATTAGCAGTAACTTG
GCAGCCACTATAGCAATTACAGGGAAAAAAGTTTTATTCATTGATGCTGACCTTCGTAAGGGATATGCTC
ATAAAATGTTTGGTCATAAAAACGATAAAGGATTATCTGAGTTTTTATCTGGACAAGCCGCTGCTGAAAT
GATCATTGATAAAGTAGAAGGGGGGGGATTTGATTACATTGGTCGTGGACAAATTCCTCCAAACCCAGCT
GAATTACTTATGCATCCGCGTTTTGAACAATTATTAAATTGGGCCTCACAAAATTATGATTTAATTATAA
TAGATACACCTCCAATTTTGGCAGTGACAGATGCTGCGATTATTGGTCGATATGCTGGAACATGTCTATT
AGTCGCTCGCTTTGAAAAAAATACTGTTAAAGAAATTGATGTAAGTATGAAGCGGTTTGAGCAAAGTGGT
GTGGTAGTCAAAGGCTGTATACTTAACGGTGTTGTAAAGAAAGCTAGCAGCTACTATAGATATGGCCATA
ATCATGAAGGCGAGTCTGAGGAAGATAAAAAACACCACCACCACCACCACTGACTGCAGGCATGCAAGCT
TGGCTGTTTTGGCGGATGAGAGAAGATTTTCAGCCTGATACAGATTAAATCAGAACGCAGAAGCGGTCTG
ATAAAACAGAATTTGCCTGGCGGCAGTAGCGCGGTGGTCCCACCTGACCCCATGCCGAACTCAGAAGTGA
AACGCCGTAGCGCCGATGGTAGTGTGGGGTCTCCCCATGCGAGAGTAGGGAACTGCCAGGCATCAAATAA
AACGAAAGGCTCAGTCGAAAGACTGGGCCTTTCGTTTTATCTGTTGTTTGTCGGTGAACGCTCTCCTGAG
TAGGACAAATCCGCCGGGAGCGGATTTGAACGTTGCGAAGCAACGGCCCGGAGGGTGGCGGGCAGGACGC
CCGCCATAAACTGCCAGGCATCAAATTAAGCAGAAGGCCATCCTGACGGATGGCCTTTTTGCGTTTCTAC
AAACTCTTTTGTTTATTTTTCTAAATACATTCAAATATGTATCCGCTCATGAGACAATAACCCTGATAAA
TGCTTCAATAATATTGAAAAAGGAAGAGTATGAGTATTCAACATTTCCGTGTCGCCCTTATTCCCTTTTT
TGCGGCATTTTGCCTTCCTGTTTTTGCTCACCCAGAAACGCTGGTGAAAGTAAAAGATGCTGAAGATCAG
TTGGGTGCACGAGTGGGTTACATCGAACTGGATCTCAACAGCGGTAAGATCCTTGAGAGTTTTCGCCCCG
AAGAACGTTTTCCAATGATGAGCACTTTTAAAGTTCTGCTATGTGGCGCGGTATTATCCCGTGTTGACGC
CGGGCAAGAGCAACTCGGTCGCCGCATACACTATTCTCAGAATGACTTGGTTGAGTACTCACCAGTCACA
GAAAAGCATCTTACGGATGGCATGACAGTAAGAGAATTATGCAGTGCTGCCATAACCATGAGTGATAACA
CTGCGGCCAACTTACTTCTGACAACGATCGGAGGACCGAAGGAGCTAACCGCTTTTTTGCACAACATGGG
GGATCATGTAACTCGCCTTGATCGTTGGGAACCGGAGCTGAATGAAGCCATACCAAACGACGAGCGTGAC
ACCACGATGCCTGTAGCAATGGCAACAACGTTGCGCAAACTATTAACTGGCGAACTACTTACTCTAGCTT
CCCGGCAACAATTAATAGACTGGATGGAGGCGGATAAAGTTGCAGGACCACTTCTGCGCTCGGCCCTTCC
GGCTGGCTGGTTTATTGCTGATAAATCTGGAGCCGGTGAGCGTGGGTCTCGCGGTATCATTGCAGCACTG
GGGCCAGATGGTAAGCCCTCCCGTATCGTAGTTATCTACACGACGGGGAGTCAGGCAACTATGGATGAAC
GAAATAGACAGATCGCTGAGATAGGTGCCTCACTGATTAAGCATTGGTAACTGTCAGACCAAGTTTACTC
ATATATACTTTAGATTGATT
[125 nt withheld, positions 3941-4065]
C
[141 nt withheld, positions 4067-4207]
CCTTTGACGTTGGAGTCCACGTTCTTT
[37 nt withheld, positions 4235-4271]
ACCCTATCTCGGGCTATTCTTTTGATTTATAAGGGATTTTGCCGATTTCGGCCTATTGGTTAAAAAATGA
GCTGATTTAACAAAAATTTAACGCGAATTTTAACAAAATATTAACGTTTACAATTTAAAAGGATCTAGGT
GAAGATCCTTTTTGATAATCTCATGACCAAAATCCCTTAACGTGAGTTTTCGTTCCACTGAGCGTCAGAC
CCCGTAGAAAAGATCAAAGGATCTTCTTGAGATCCTTTTTTTCTGCGCGTAATCTGCTGCTTGCAAACAA
AAAAACCACCGCTACCAGCGGTGGTTTGTTTGCCGGATCAAGAGCTACCAACTCTTTTTCCGAAGGTAAC
TGGCTTCAGCAGAGCGCAGATACCAAATACTGTCCTTCTAGTGTAGCCGTAGTTAGGCCACCACTTCAAG
AACTCTGTAGCACCGCCTACATACCTCGCTCTGCTAATCCTGTTACCAGTGGCTGCTGCCAGTGGCGATA
AGTCGTGTCTTACCGGGTTGGACTCAAGACGATAGTTACCGGATAAGGCGCAGCGGTCGGGCTGAACGGG
GGGTTCGTGCACACAGCCCAGCTTGGAGCGAACGACCTACACCGAACTGAGATACCTACAGCGTGAGCTA
TGAGAAAGCGCCACGCTTCCCGAAGGGAGAAAGGCGGACAGGTATCCGGTAAGCGGCAGGGTCGGAACAG
GAGAGCGCACGAGGGAGCTTCCAGGGGGAAACGCCTGGTATCTTTATAGTCCTGTCGGGTTTCGCCACCT
CTGACTTGAGCGTCGATTTTTGTGATGCTCGTCAGGGGGGCGGAGCCTATGGAAAAACGCCAGCAACGCG
GCCTTTTTACGGTTCCTGGCCTTTTGCTGGCCTTTTGCTCACATGTTCTTTCCTGCGTTATCCCCTGATT
CTGTGGATAACCGTATTACCGCCTTTGAGTGAGCTGATACCGCTCGCCGCAGCCGAACGACCGAGCGCAG
CGAGTCAGTGAGCGAGGAAGCGGAAGAGCGCCTGATGCGGTATTTTCTCCTTACGCATCTGTGCGGTATT
TCACACCGCATAGGGTCATGGCTGCGCCCCGACACCCGCCAACACCCGCTGACGCGCCCTGACGGGCTTG
TCTGCTCCCGGCATCCGCTTACAGACAAGCTGTGACCGTCTCCGGGAGCTGCATGTGTCAGAGGTTTTCA
CCGTCATCACCGAAACGCGCGAGGCAGAAGGAGATGGCGCCCAACAGTCCCCCGGCCACGGGGCCTGCCA
CCATACCCACGCCGAAACAAGCGCTCATGAGCCCGAAGTGGCGAGCCCGATCTTCCCCATCGGTGATGTC
GGCGATATAGGCGCCAGCAACCGCACCTGTGGCGCCGGTGATGCCGGCCACGATGCGTCCGGCGTAGAGG
ATCTGCTCATGTTTGACAGCTTATCATCGATGCATAATGTGCCTGTCAAATGGACGAAGCAGGGATTCTG
CAAACCCTATGCTACTCCGTCAAGCCGTCAATTGTCTGATTCGTTACCAATTATGACAACTTGACGGCTA
CATCATTCACTTTTTCTTCACAACCGGCACGGAACTCGCTCGGGCTGGCCCCGGTGCATTTTTTAAATAC
CCGCGAGAAATAGAGTTGATCGTCAAAACCAACATTGCGACCGACGGTGGCGATAGGCATCCGGGTGGTG
CTCAAAAGCAGCTTCGCCTGGCTGATACGTTGGTCCTCGCGCCAGCTTAAGACGCTAATCCCTAACTGCT
GGCGGAAAAGATGTGACAGACGCGACGGCGACAAGCAAACATGCTGTGCGACGCTGGCGATATCAAAATT
GCTGTCTGCCAGGTGATCGCTGATGTACTGACAAGCCTCGCGTACCCGATTATCCATCGGTGGATGGAGC
GACTCGTTAATCGCTTCCATGCGCCGCAGTAACAATTGCTCAAGCAGATTTATCGCCAGCAGCTCCGAAT
AGCGCCCTTCCCCTTGCCCGGCGTTAATGATTTGCCCAAACAGGTCGCTGAAATGCGGCTGGTGCGCTTC
ATCCGGGCGAAAGAACCCCGTATTGGCAAATATTGACGGCCAGTTAAGCCATTCATGCCAGTAGGCGCGC
GGACGAAAGTAAACCCACTGGTGATACCATTCGCGAGCCTCCGGATGACGACCGTAGTGATGAATCTCTC
CTGGCGGGAACAGCAAAATATCACCCGGTCGGCAAACAAATTCTCGTCCCTGATTTTTCACCACCCCCTG
ACCGCGAATGGTGAGATTGAGAATATAACCTTTCATTCCCAGCGGTCGGTCGATAAAAAAATCGAGATAA
CCGTTGGCCTCAATCGGCGTTAAACCCGCCACCAGATGGGCATTAAACGAGTATCCCGGCAGCAGGGGAT
CATTTTGCGCTTCAGCCATACTTTTCATACTCCCGCCATTCAGAG
