>Addgene plasmid #167963 | pBN216 | depositor partial sequence | sequence record 336971 | E. coli E69 (O9a:K30) Wzc with Y713E, Y715E, Y717E, Y718E
ATGACTTCAGTCACATCTAAGCAATCAACGATACTAGGATCTGATGAAATAGATTTAGGTCGCGTTATCG
GTGAGCTAATTGATCATCGTAAGCTTATTATATCTATAACATCGGTTTTTACCTTATTTGCAATACTCTA
TGCATTATTAGCGACTCCTATCTATGAGACGGATGCGCTAATTCAAATAGAGCAGAAGCAAGGTAATGCT
ATACTAAGCAGTCTAAGTCAGGTTTTACCTGATGGCCAACCCCAATCTGCACCTGAAACAGCTTTGCTAC
AATCTCGAATGATTCTTGGCAAAACTATAGATGATTTAAACCTTCAGATTCAAATTGAACAAAAATATTT
TCCTGTTATTGGCCGTGGGTTAGCAAGATTAATGGGAGAAAAACCAGGTAATATTGATATTACTCGGTTA
TATTTGCCTGATAGTGACGATATTAGTAATAATACTCCTAGTATAATATTAACAGTAAAAGATAAAGAAA
ATTATTCGATCAATAGCGATGGTATTCAACTCAATGGGGTTGTAGGGACGTTATTAAATGAAAAAGGGAT
ATCATTACTGGTTAACGAAATCGATGCTAAACCTGGAGATCAATTTGTTATTACACAGTTGCCTCGATTA
AAGGCCATTTCTGATCTTTTAAAAAGTTTTAGCGTTGCTGATTTGGGTAAAGATACGGGAATGTTAACGT
TGACTCTTACTGGAGATAACCCAAAAAGAATATCTCATATTTTGGACAGTATCAGTCAGAACTATCTTGC
ACAGAACATTGCTAGACAAGCTGCGCAGGATGCTAAAAGTCTCGAGTTTTTAAATCAACAATTACCCAAA
GTTCGTGCCGAATTAGATTCTGCGGAAGACAAGTTAAATGCTTATCGTAAGCAAAAAGACTCTGTTGACT
TGAATATGGAAGCTAAATCAGTACTTGATCAAATAGTTAACGTTGATAATCAACTAAATGAATTAACCTT
CCGTGAGGCAGAAGTTTCACAGCTATATACTAAGGAACATCCTACTTATAAGGCGTTAATGGAAAAACGG
CAAACACTTCAAGAAGAAAAATCTAAACTTAATAAGCGCGTTAGTAGTATGCCCTCGACCCAGCAGGAGG
TTCTGCGATTAAGTCGAGATGTTGAATCTGGTCGTGCTGTATATTTGCAATTGCTAAATCGGCAACAAGA
ATTAAACATTGCCAAATCAAGTGCTATTGGCAACGTTAGAATTATTGATAATGCTGTAACAGATCCTAAT
CCTGTAAGACCAAAGAAGACTATCATAATTGTAATAGGTGTTGTTTTAGGGCTAATCGTTTCGGTTGTAC
TGGTATTGTTCCAAGTGTTTCTACGCCGTGGTATCGAATCCCCAGAGCAACTCGAAGAAATCGGAATAAA
CGTGTATGCAAGTATTCCAATATCTGAATGGCTTACAAAAAATGCTCGTCAGTCAGGGAAAGTCAGAAAA
AATCAGTCAGACACATTGCTTGCTGTTGGTAATCCTGCCGATTTAGCTGTTGAGGCCATTCGTGGTTTAC
GCACAAGTTTGCATTTTGCAATGATGGAAGCAAAAAATAATGTCCTAATGATATCGGGTGCTAGTCCAAG
CGCAGGTAAAACTTTTATTAGCAGTAACTTGGCAGCCACTATAGCAATTACAGGGAAAAAAGTTTTATTC
ATTGATGCTGACCTTCGTAAGGGATATGCTCATAAAATGTTTGGTCATAAAAACGATAAAGGATTATCTG
AGTTTTTATCTGGACAAGCCGCTGCTGAAATGATCATTGATAAAGTAGAAGGGGGGGGATTTGATTACAT
TGGTCGTGGACAAATTCCTCCAAACCCAGCTGAATTACTTATGCATCCGCGTTTTGAACAATTATTAAAT
TGGGCCTCACAAAATTATGATTTAATTATAATAGATACACCTCCAATTTTGGCAGTGACAGATGCTGCGA
TTATTGGTCGATATGCTGGAACATGTCTATTAGTCGCTCGCTTTGAAAAAAATACTGTTAAAGAAATTGA
TGTAAGTATGAAGCGGTTTGAGCAAAGTGGTGTGGTAGTCAAAGGCTGTATACTTAACGGTGTTGTAAAG
AAAGCTAGCAGCTACTATAGATATGGCCATAATCATGAAGGCGAGTCTGAGGAAGATAAAAAACACCACC
ACCACCACCACTGA
